>Addgene plasmid #173861 | AktPH-mCherry-T2A-PHR-T2A-CIBNcaax | addgene full sequence | sequence record 341140 | Addgene NGS Result
GCTGCGAGGGGAACAAAGGCTGCGTGCGGGGTGTGTGCGTGGGGGGGTGAGCAGGGGGTGTGGGCGCGTC
GGTCGGGCTGCAACCCCCCCTGCACCCCCCTCCCCGAGTTGCTGAGCACGGCCCGGCTTCGGGTGCGGGG
CTCCGTACGGGGCGTGGCGCGGGGCTCGCCGTGCCGGGCGGGGGGTGGCGGCAGGTGGGGGTGCCGGGCG
GGGCGGGGCCGCCTCGGGCCGGGGAGGGCTCGGGGGAGGGGCGCGGCGGCCCCCGGAGCGCCGGCGGCTG
TCGAGGCGCGGCGAGCCGCAGCCATTGCCTTTTATGGTAATCGTGCGAGAGGGCGCAGGGACTTCCTTTG
TCCCAAATCTGTGCGGAGCCGAAATCTGGGAGGCGCCGCCGCACCCCCTCTAGCGGGCGCGGGGCGAAGC
GGTGCGGCGCCGGCAGGAAGGAAATGGGCGGGGAGGGCCTTCGTGCGTCGCCGCGCCGCCGTCCCCTTCT
CCCTCTCCAGCCTCGGGGCTGTCCGCGGGGGGACGGCTGCCTTCGGGGGGGACGGGGCAGGGCGGGGTTC
GGCTTCTGGCGTGTGACCGGCGGCTCTAGAGCCTCTGCTAACCATGTTCATGCCTTCTTCTTTTTCCTAC
AGCTCCTGGGCAACGTGCTGGTTATTGTGCTGTCTCATCATTTTGGCAAAGAATTGATTTATCGCTAGCG
CTACCGGACTCAGATCTCGAGCTCAAGCTTCGAATTCGCCACCATGAGCGACGTGGCTATTGTGAAGGAG
GGTTGGCTGCACAAACGAGGGGAGTACATCAAGACCTGGCGGCCACGCTACTTCCTCCTCAAGAATGATG
GCACCTTCATTGGCTACAAGGAGCGTCCGCAGGATGTGGACCAACGTGAGGCTCCCCTCAACAACTTCTC
TGTGGCGCAGTGCCAGCTGATGAAGACGGAGCGGCCCCGGCCCAACACCTTCATCATCCGCTGCCTGCAG
TGGACCACTGTCATCGAACGCACCTTCCATGTGGAGACTCCTGAGGAGCGGGAGGAGTGGACAACCGCCA
TCCAGACTGTGGCTGACGGCCTCAAGAAGCAGGAGGAGGAGGAGATGGACTTCCGGTCGGGCTCACCCAG
TGACAACTCAGGGGCTGAAGAGATGGAGGTGTCCCTGGCCAAGCCCAAGCACCGCGTGACCATGAACGAG
TTTGAGTACCTGAAGCTGCTGGGCAAGGGCACTTTCGGCAAGGTGGATCCACCGGTCGCCACCATGGTGA
GCAAGGGCGAGGAGGATAACATGGCCATCATCAAGGAGTTCATGCGCTTCAAGGTGCACATGGAGGGCTC
CGTGAACGGCCACGAGTTCGAGATCGAGGGCGAGGGCGAGGGCCGCCCCTACGAGGGCACCCAGACCGCC
AAGCTGAAGGTGACCAAGGGTGGCCCCCTGCCCTTCGCCTGGGACATCCTGTCCCCTCAGTTCATGTACG
GCTCCAAGGCCTACGTGAAGCACCCCGCCGACATCCCCGACTACTTGAAGCTGTCCTTCCCCGAGGGCTT
CAAGTGGGAGCGCGTGATGAACTTCGAGGACGGCGGCGTGGTGACCGTGACCCAGGACTCCTCCCTGCAG
GACGGCGAGTTCATCTACAAGGTGAAGCTGCGCGGCACCAACTTCCCCTCCGACGGCCCCGTAATGCAGA
AGAAGACCATGGGCTGGGAGGCCTCCTCCGAGCGGATGTACCCCGAGGACGGCGCCCTGAAGGGCGAGAT
CAAGCAGAGGCTGAAGCTGAAGGACGGCGGCCACTACGACGCTGAGGTCAAGACCACCTACAAGGCCAAG
AAGCCCGTGCAGCTGCCCGGCGCCTACAACGTCAACATCAAGTTGGACATCACCTCCCACAACGAGGACT
ACACCATCGTGGAACAGTACGAACGCGCCGAGGGCCGCCACTCCACCGGCGGCATGGACGAGCTGTACAA
GGAGGGCAGGGGAAGTCTTCTAACATGCGGGGACGTGGAGGAAAATCCCGGCCCCGCACCGGGTACCATG
AAGATGGACAAAAAGACTATAGTTTGGTTTAGAAGAGACCTAAGGATTGAGGATAATCCTGCATTAGCAG
CAGCTGCTCACGAAGGATCTGTTTTTCCTGTCTTCATTTGGTGTCCTGAAGAAGAAGGACAGTTTTATCC
TGGAAGAGCTTCAAGATGGTGGATGAAACAATCACTTGCTCACTTATCTCAATCCTTGAAGGCTCTTGGA
TCTGACCTCACTTTAATCAAAACCCACAACACGATTTCAGCGATCTTGGATTGTATCCGCGTTACCGGTG
CTACAAAAGTCGTCTTTAACCACCTCTATGATCCTGTTTCGTTAGTTCGGGACCATACCGTAAAGGAGAA
GCTGGTGGAACGTGGGATCTCTGTGCAAAGCTACAATGGAGATCTATTGTATGAACCGTGGGAGATATAC
TGCGAAAAGGGCAAACCTTTTACGAGTTTCAATTCTTACTGGAAGAAATGCTTAGATATGTCGATTGAAT
CCGTTATGCTTCCTCCTCCTTGGCGGTTGATGCCAATAACTGCAGCGGCTGAAGCGATTTGGGCGTGTTC
GATTGAAGAACTAGGGCTGGAGAATGAGGCCGAGAAACCGAGCAATGCGTTGTTAACTAGAGCTTGGTCT
CCAGGATGGAGCAATGCTGATAAGTTACTAAATGAGTTCATCGAGAAGCAGTTGATAGATTATGCAAAGA
ACAGCAAGAAAGTTGTTGGGAATTCTACTTCACTACTTTCTCCGTATCTCCATTTCGGGGAAATAAGCGT
CAGACACGTTTTCCAGTGTGCCCGGATGAAACAAATTATATGGGCAAGAGATAAGAACAGTGAAGGAGAA
GAAAGTGCAGATCTTTTTCTTAGGGGAATCGGTTTAAGAGAGTATTCTCGGTATATATGTTTCAACTTCC
CGTTTACTCACGAGCAATCGTTGTTGAGTCATCTTCGGTTTTTCCCTTGGGATGCTGATGTTGATAAGTT
CAAGGCCTGGAGACAAGGCAGGACCGGTTATCCGTTGGTGGATGCCGGAATGAGAGAGCTTTGGGCTACC
GGATGGATGCATAACAGAATAAGAGTGATTGTTTCAAGCTTTGCTGTGAAGTTTCTTCTCCTTCCATGGA
AATGGGGAATGAAGTATTTCTGGGATACACTTTTGGATGCTGATTTGGAATGTGACATCCTTGGCTGGCA
GTATATCTCTGGGAGTATCCCCGATGGCCACGAGCTTGATCGCTTGGACAATCCCGCGTTACAAGGCGCC
AAATATGACCCAGAAGGTGAGTACATAAGGCAATGGCTTCCCGAGCTTGCGAGATTGCCAACTGAATGGA
TCCATCATCCATGGGACGCTCCTTTAACCGTACTCAAAGCTTCTGGTGTGGAACTCGGAACAAACTATGC
GAAACCCATTGTAGACATCGACACAGCTCGTGAGCTACTAGCTAAAGCTATTTCAAGAACCCGTGAAGCA
CAGATCATGATCGGAGCAGCAGAGGGCCGCGGAAGTCTTCTAACATGCGGGGACGTGGAGGAAAATCCCG
GCCCCGCACCGGGATCCATGAATGGAGCTATAGGAGGTGACCTTTTGCTCAATTTTCCTGACATGTCGGT
CCTAGAGCGCCAAAGGGCTCACCTCAAGTACCTCAATCCCACCTTTGATTCTCCTCTCGCCGGCTTCTTT
GCCGATTCTTCAATGATTACCGGCGGCGAGATGGACAGCTATCTTTCGACTGCCGGTTTGAATCTTCCGA
TGATGTACGGTGAGACGACGGTGGAAGGTGATTCAAGACTCTCAATTTCGCCGGAAACGACGCTTGGGAC
TGGAAATTTCAAGGCAGCGAAGTTTGATACAGAGACTAAGGATTGTAATGAGGCGGCGAAGAAGATGACG
ATGAACAGAGATGACCTAGTAGAAGAAGGAGAAGAAGAGAAGTCGAAAATAACAGAGCAAAACAATGGGA
GCACAAAAAGCATCAAGAAGATGAAACACAAAGCCAAGAAAGAAGAGAACAATTTCTCTAATGATTCATC
TAAAGTGACGAAGGAATTGGAGAAAACGGATTATATTCATGTACTGTATAAGGGTAAAAAGAAGAAAAAG
AAGTCAAAGACAAAGTGTGTAATTATGTAGCGGCCGCGACTCTAGATCATAATCAGCCATACCACATTTG
TAGAGGTTTTACTTGCTTTAAAAAACCTCCCACACCTCCCCCTGAACCTGAAACATAAAATGAATGCAAT
TGTTGTTGTTAACTTGTTTATTGCAGCTTATAATGGTTACAAATAAAGCAATAGCATCACAAATTTCACA
AATAAAGCATTTTTTTCACTGCATTCTAGTTGTGGTTTGTCCAAACTCATCAATGTATCTTAAGGCGTAA
ATTGTAAGCGTTAATATTTTGTTAAAATTCGCGTTAAATTTTTGTTAAATCAGCTCATTTTTTAACCAAT
AGGCCGAAATCGGCAAAATCCCTTATAAATCAAAAGAATAGACCGAGATAGGGT
[37 nt withheld, positions 4535-4571]
AAAGAACGTGGACTCCAACGTCAAAGG
[49 nt withheld, positions 4599-4647]
T
[91 nt withheld, positions 4649-4739]
G
[124 nt withheld, positions 4741-4864]
CAGGTGGCACTTTTCGGGGAAATGTGCGCGGAACCCCTATTTGTTTATTTTTCTAAATACATTCAAATAT
GTATCCGCTCATGAGACAATAACCCTGATAAATGCTTCAATAATATTGAAAAAGGAAGAGTCCTGAGGCG
GAAAGAACCAGCTGTGGAATGTGTGTCAGTTAGGGTGTGGAAAGTCCCCAGGCTCCCCAGCAGGCAGAAG
TATGCAAAGCATGCATCTCAATTAGTCAGCAACCAGGTGTGGAAAGTCCCCAGGCTCCCCAGCAGGCAGA
AGTATGCAAAGCATGCATCTCAATTAGTCAGCAACCATAGTCCCGCCCCTAACTCCGCCCATCCCGCCCC
TAACTCCGCCCAGTTCCGCCCATTCTCCGCCCCATGGCTGACTAATTTTTTTTATTTATGCAGAGGCCGA
GGCCGCCTCGGCCTCTGAGCTATTCCAGAAGTAGTGAGGAGGCTTTTTTGGAGGCCTAGGCTTTTGCAAA
GATCGATCAAGAGACAGGATGAGGATCGTTTCGCATGATTGAACAAGATGGATTGCACGCAGGTTCTCCG
GCCGCTTGGGTGGAGAGGCTATTCGGCTATGACTGGGCACAACAGACAATCGGCTGCTCTGATGCCGCCG
TGTTCCGGCTGTCAGCGCAGGGGCGCCCGGTTCTTTTTGTCAAGACCGACCTGTCCGGTGCCCTGAATGA
ACTGCAAGACGAGGCAGCGCGGCTATCGTGGCTGGCCACGACGGGCGTTCCTTGCGCAGCTGTGCTCGAC
GTTGTCACTGAAGCGGGAAGGGACTGGCTGCTATTGGGCGAAGTGCCGGGGCAGGATCTCCTGTCATCTC
ACCTTGCTCCTGCCGAGAAAGTATCCATCATGGCTGATGCAATGCGGCGGCTGCATACGCTTGATCCGGC
TACCTGCCCATTCGACCACCAAGCGAAACATCGCATCGAGCGAGCACGTACTCGGATGGAAGCCGGTCTT
GTCGATCAGGATGATCTGGACGAAGAGCATCAGGGGCTCGCGCCAGCCGAACTGTTCGCCAGGCTCAAGG
CGAGCATGCCCGACGGCGAGGATCTCGTCGTGACCCATGGCGATGCCTGCTTGCCGAATATCATGGTGGA
AAATGGCCGCTTTTCTGGATTCATCGACTGTGGCCGGCTGGGTGTGGCGGACCGCTATCAGGACATAGCG
TTGGCTACCCGTGATATTGCTGAAGAGCTTGGCGGCGAATGGGCTGACCGCTTCCTCGTGCTTTACGGTA
TCGCCGCTCCCGATTCGCAGCGCATCGCCTTCTATCGCCTTCTTGACGAGTTCTTCTGAGCGGGACTCTG
GGGTTCGAAATGACCGACCAAGCGACGCCCAACCTGCCATCACGAGATTTCGATTCCACCGCCGCCTTCT
ATGAAAGGTTGGGCTTCGGAATCGTTTTCCGGGACGCCGGCTGGATGATCCTCCAGCGCGGGGATCTCAT
GCTGGAGTTCTTCGCCCACCCTAGGGGGAGGCTAACTGAAACACGGAAGGAGACAATACCGGAAGGAACC
CGCGCTATGACGGCAATAAAAAGACAGAATAAAACGCACGGTGTTGGGTCGTTTGTTCATAAACGCGGGG
TTCGGTCCCAGGGCTGGCACTCTGTCGATACCCCACCGAGACCCCATTGGGGCCAATACGCCCGCGTTTC
TTCCTTTTCCCCACCCCACCCCCCAAGTTCGGGTGAAGGCCCAGGGCTCGCAGCCAACGTCGGGGCGGCA
GGCCCTGCCATAGCCTCAGGTTACTCATATATACTTTAGATTGATTTAAAACTTCATTTTTAATTTAAAA
GGATCTAGGTGAAGATCCTTTTTGATAATCTCATGACCAAAATCCCTTAACGTGAGTTTTCGTTCCACTG
AGCGTCAGACCCCGTAGAAAAGATCAAAGGATCTTCTTGAGATCCTTTTTTTCTGCGCGTAATCTGCTGC
TTGCAAACAAAAAAACCACCGCTACCAGCGGTGGTTTGTTTGCCGGATCAAGAGCTACCAACTCTTTTTC
CGAAGGTAACTGGCTTCAGCAGAGCGCAGATACCAAATACTGTTCTTCTAGTGTAGCCGTAGTTAGGCCA
CCACTTCAAGAACTCTGTAGCACCGCCTACATACCTCGCTCTGCTAATCCTGTTACCAGTGGCTGCTGCC
AGTGGCGATAAGTCGTGTCTTACCGGGTTGGACTCAAGACGATAGTTACCGGATAAGGCGCAGCGGTCGG
GCTGAACGGGGGGTTCGTGCACACAGCCCAGCTTGGAGCGAACGACCTACACCGAACTGAGATACCTACA
GCGTGAGCTATGAGAAAGCGCCACGCTTCCCGAAGGGAGAAAGGCGGACAGGTATCCGGTAAGCGGCAGG
GTCGGAACAGGAGAGCGCACGAGGGAGCTTCCAGGGGGAAACGCCTGGTATCTTTATAGTCCTGTCGGGT
TTCGCCACCTCTGACTTGAGCGTCGATTTTTGTGATGCTCGTCAGGGGGGCGGAGCCTATGGAAAAACGC
CAGCAACGCGGCCTTTTTACGGTTCCTGGCCTTTTGCTGGCCTTTTGCTCACATGTTCTTTCCTGCGTTA
TCCCCTGATTCTGTGGATAACCGTATTACCGCCATGCATTAGTTATTATCGACATTGATTATTGACTAGT
TATTAATAGTAATCAATTACGGGGTCATTAGTTCATAGCCCATATATGGAGTTCCGCGTTACATAACTTA
CGGTAAATGGCCCGCCTGGCTGACCGCCCAACGACCCCCGCCCATTGACGTCAATAATGACGTATGTTCC
CATAGTAACGCCAATAGGGACTTTCCATTGACGTCAATGGGTGGAGTATTTACGGTAAACTGCCCACTTG
GCAGTACATCAAGTGTATCATATGCCAAGTACGCCCCCTATTGACGTCAATGACGGTAAATGGCCCGCCT
GGCATTATGCCCAGTACATGACCTTATGGGACTTTCCTACTTGGCAGTACATCTACGTATTAGTCATCGC
TATTACCATGGTCGAGGTGAGCCCCACGTTCTGCTTCACTCTCCCCATCTCCCCCCCCTCCCCACCCCCA
ATTTTGTATTTATTTATTTTTTAATTATTTTGTGCAGCGATGGGGGCGGGGGGGGGGGGGG
Features (pLannotate 1.2.2; 21 found; start..end, strand, type, name):
    694..737     +  misc_feature   MCS (fragment): multiple cloning site
    744..1235    +  CDS            Akt1 (fragment): human serine/threonine protein kinase activated by growth factors; AKT1
   1254..1961    +  CDS            mCherry: mCherry is a basic (constitutively fluorescent) red fluorescent protein published in 2004, derived from Discosoma sp.. It is reported to be a very rapidly-maturing monomer with low acid sensitivity.
   1962..2015    +  CDS            T2A: 2A peptide from Thosea asigna virus capsid protein Eukaryotic ribosomes fail to insert a peptide bond between the Gly and Pro residues, yielding separate polypeptides.
   2028..3521    +  CDS            CRY2PHR: N-terminal photolyase homology region of Arabidopsis thaliana cryptochrome 2 binds to CIB1 upon exposure to blue light (Kennedy et al., 2010)
   3522..3575    +  CDS            T2A: 2A peptide from Thosea asigna virus capsid protein Eukaryotic ribosomes fail to insert a peptide bond between the Gly and Pro residues, yielding separate polypeptides.
   3588..4097    +  CDS            CIBN: N-terminal portion of the CIB1 transcription factor from Arabidopsis thaliana binds to CRY2 (cryptochrome 2) that has absorbed blue light (Kennedy et al., 2010)
   4113..4159    +  CDS            K-Ras (fragment): human small GTPase proto-oncoprotein
   4175..4258    +  CDS            large T antigen (fragment): large T antigen from SV40 (simian virus 40)
   4281..4402    +  polyA_signal   SV40 poly(A) signal: SV40 polyadenylation signal
   4436..4864    -  rep_origin     f1 ori (sequence partly withheld): f1 bacteriophage origin of replication; arrow indicates direction of (+) strand synthesis
   4891..4995    +  promoter       AmpR promoter: bla
   4997..5354    +  promoter       SV40 promoter: SV40 enhancer and early promoter
   5389..6183    +  CDS            NeoR/KanR: aminoglycoside phosphotransferase from Tn5; aph(3')-II (or nptII); confers resistance to neomycin, kanamycin, and G418 (Geneticin®)
   6204..6356    +  CDS            ble (fragment): BLE_KLEPN - Experimental evidence at protein level: Swiss-Prot protein existence level 1. Binding protein with a strong affinity to the bleomycin family of antibiotics. Binds to CL990; an antimitotic-antibiotic compound. From Klebsiella pneumoniae.
   6415..6462    +  polyA_signal   HSV TK poly(A) signal: herpes simplex virus thymidine kinase polyadenylation signal (Cole and Stacy, 1985)
   6553..6569    -  polyA_signal   bGH poly(A) signal (fragment): bovine growth hormone polyadenylation signal
   6791..7379    +  rep_origin     ori: high-copy-number ColE1/pMB1/pBR322/pUC origin of replication
   7505..7884    +  enhancer       CMV enhancer: human cytomegalovirus immediate early enhancer
   7886..1       +  promoter       chicken β-actin promoter (fragment) (across the origin): contains a 21-bp deletion relative to the standard chicken β-actin promoter
   7999..632     +  intron         chimeric intron (fragment) (across the origin): chimera between introns from chicken β-actin and rabbit β-globin
