[The description below was written by a language model from this plasmid's Addgene catalogue record and pLannotate feature annotations shown in this document.]
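Description:
AktPH-mCherry-T2A-PHR-T2A-CIBNcaax is an 8.0 kb mammalian expression plasmid built on a Clontech pEGFP-N1 backbone from which EGFP was removed. The feature table shows a CAG-type promoter (CMV enhancer, chicken β-actin promoter and chimeric β-actin/β-globin intron) rather than the original CMV promoter, in agreement with the catalogue entry. It replicates in E. coli at high copy from a pUC-type ColE1 origin and also carries an f1 origin. A single NeoR/KanR gene, preceded by both a bacterial promoter and the SV40 early promoter and followed by the HSV TK polyadenylation signal, gives kanamycin selection in bacteria and could support G418 selection in mammalian cells.

The 3.4 kb insert, cloned between NheI and NotI, is a single open reading frame terminated by the SV40 poly(A) signal and divided by two T2A ribosome-skipping peptides, so one transcript yields three separate proteins. The first is the pleckstrin homology domain of human Akt1 fused to mCherry at its C terminus, a red fluorescent reporter that relocates to membranes where PIP3 accumulates. The second is CRY2PHR, the photolyase homology region of Arabidopsis cryptochrome 2. The third is CIBN, the N-terminal part of Arabidopsis CIB1, carrying a K-Ras-derived CAAX motif that anchors it to the plasma membrane. Blue light induces CRY2PHR to bind CIBN, drawing PHR to the membrane.

As annotated, PHR carries no effector domain. The record does not explain this, although the arrangement would be consistent with a light-only control for optogenetic PIP3 manipulation. The stated purpose is combined PIP3 imaging and opto-control in mammalian cells, and the associated work concerned PIP3-driven actin dynamics in growth cones.
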