Addgene plasmid #173861: AktPH-mCherry-T2A-PHR-T2A-CIBNcaax
Purpose: Mammalian expression of Akt PH-mCherry-T2A-PHR-T2A-CIBNcaax (PIP3 marker and opto-control)
Depositing lab: Takao Nakata. Publication: Optogenetic control of PIP3: PIP3 is sufficient to induce the actin-based active part of growth cones and is regulated via endocytosis. Kakumoto T, Nakata T. PLoS One. 2013 Aug 7;8(8):e70861. doi: 10.1371/journal.pone.0070861. eCollection 2013. PubMed 23951027.
Backbone
  Vector backbone: pEGFP-N1
  Backbone manufacturer: Modified from Clontech
  Backbone size w/o insert (bp): 4588
  Total vector size (bp): 8005
  Modifications to backbone: EGFP was removed
  Vector type: Mammalian Expression
Growth in bacteria
  Bacterial resistance: Kanamycin, 50 μg/mL
  Growth temperature: 37°C
  Growth strain: DH5alpha
  Copy number: High Copy
Gene/Insert
  Gene/Insert name: AktPH-mCherry-T2A-PHR-T2A-CIBNcaax
  Species: H. sapiens (human), A. thaliana (mustard weed)
  Insert size (bp): 3417
  Promoter: CAG
  Tag / fusion protein: mCherry (C terminal on insert); C-terminal CAAX-box (C terminal on backbone)
  Cloning method: Restriction Enzyme; 5′ cloning site NheI (not destroyed); 3′ cloning site NotI (not destroyed)
  Sequencing primers: 5′ TGGTTATTGTGCTGTCTCATC; 3′ AAGTAAAACCTCTACAAATGTGG
Terms and licenses: Academic/Nonprofit Terms; Industry Terms: Not Available to Industry
How to cite: AktPH-mCherry-T2A-PHR-T2A-CIBNcaax was a gift from Takao Nakata (Addgene plasmid # 173861 ; http://n2t.net/addgene:173861 ; RRID:Addgene_173861)
